Addgene plasmid #207522: pLenti_EF1a_TauFRET_3xKQ_wpre
Purpose: Lentiviral construct for the expression of a FRET-based reporter for tau seeding in mammalian cells
Depositing lab: Bradley Hyman. Depositing organization: Massachusetts General Hospital. Publication: Specific detection of tau seeding activity in Alzheimer's disease using rationally designed biosensor cells. Lathuiliere A, Jo Y, Perbet R, Donahue C, Commins C, Quittot N, Fan Z, Bennett RE, Hyman BT. Mol Neurodegener. 2023 Aug 8;18(1):53. doi: 10.1186/s13024-023-00643-2. PubMed 37553663.
Backbone
  Vector backbone: VectorBuilder pLV
  Backbone manufacturer: VectorBuilder
  Backbone size w/o insert (bp): 7300
  Total vector size (bp): 9700
  Vector type: Lentiviral
Growth in bacteria
  Bacterial resistance: Ampicillin, 100 μg/mL
  Growth temperature: 37°C
  Growth strain: NEB Stable
  Copy number: High Copy
Gene/Insert
  Gene/Insert name: TauFRET_P301L_3xKQ
  Species: H. sapiens (human)
  Insert size (bp): 2380
  Mutation: P301L; K311Q; K317Q; K321Q
  Promoter: EF1a
  Tag / fusion protein: mTurquoise2; NeonGreen
  Cloning method: Unknown
  Sequencing primers: 5′ EF-1a Forward; 3′ WPRE-R
Terms and licenses: Academic/Nonprofit Terms; Industry Terms: Not Available to Industry
How to cite: pLenti_EF1a_TauFRET_3xKQ_wpre was a gift from Bradley Hyman (Addgene plasmid # 207522 ; http://n2t.net/addgene:207522 ; RRID:Addgene_207522)
