[The description below was written by a language model from this plasmid's Addgene catalogue record and pLannotate feature annotations shown in this document.]
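Description:
pLenti_EF1a_TauFRET_3xKQ_wpre is a third-generation-style, self-inactivating lentiviral transfer plasmid of about 9.7 kb built on a VectorBuilder pLV backbone. It delivers a FRET-based tau seeding reporter into mammalian cells. In bacteria it is maintained through a high-copy ColE1/pUC-type origin and selected with ampicillin via the bla gene. The backbone also carries an f1 origin, an SV40 origin and remnants of lac and lacZα sequence. The viral portion comprises an RSV promoter driving a truncated HIV-1 5' LTR, so genomic RNA is made in packaging cells without Tat. It is followed by the Ψ packaging signal with a gag fragment, the RRE for Rev-dependent export, the cPPT/CTS and a ΔU3 3' LTR followed by an SV40 polyadenylation signal. No mammalian selection marker is annotated.

The payload sits between Gateway attB sites, reflecting recombination-based assembly, and is expressed from the human EF-1α promoter with its intron A. The roughly 2.4 kb insert contains two copies of a human tau (MAPT) fragment, the first followed by the cyan donor mTurquoise2 and the second by the green-yellow acceptor mNeonGreen. The record does not annotate the element between the two units, so how they are separated or co-expressed is not stated. The tau sequence carries P301L plus three lysine-to-glutamine substitutions (K311Q, K317Q, K321Q). A downstream WPRE enhances transcript stability and expression. In such biosensors, exogenous tau seeds recruit both fusion proteins into aggregates, bringing the fluorophores close enough to give a FRET signal. The construct is intended for generating biosensor cells that detect tau seeding activity, including in Alzheimer's disease material.
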