Features (pLannotate 1.2.2; 33 found; start..end, strand, type, name):
    502..594     +  CDS            lacI (fragment): lac repressor; lacI; The lac repressor binds to the lac operator to inhibit transcription in E. coli. This inhibition can be relieved by adding lactose or isopropyl-β-D-thiogalactopyranoside (IPTG).
    607..628     +  protein_bind   CAP binding site: CAP binding activates transcription in the presence of cAMP. E. coli catabolite activator protein
    643..673     +  promoter       lac promoter: promoter for the E. coli lac operon
    681..697     +  protein_bind   lac operator: The lac repressor binds to the lac operator to inhibit transcription in E. coli. This inhibition can be relieved by adding lactose or isopropyl-β-D-thiogalactopyranoside (IPTG). lac repressor encoded by lacI
    742..760     +  promoter       T3 promoter: promoter for bacteriophage T3 RNA polymerase
    788..1014    +  promoter       RSV promoter: Rous sarcoma virus enhancer/promoter
   1015..1195    +  LTR            5' LTR (truncated): truncated 5' long terminal repeat (LTR) from HIV-1
   1242..1367    +  misc_feature   HIV-1 Ψ: packaging signal of human immunodeficiency virus type 1
   1351..1714    +  CDS            HIV-1 gag (fragment): gag protein from human immunodeficiency virus 1; gag
   1860..2093    +  misc_feature   RRE: The Rev response element (RRE) of HIV-1 allows for Rev-dependent mRNA export from the nucleus to the cytoplasm.
   2470..2570    +  CDS            Rev (fragment): human immunodeficiency virus 1 (HIV-1) Rev protein; rev; enhances nuclear export of unspliced and incompletely spliced viral mRNAs
   2588..2705    +  misc_feature   cPPT/CTS: central polypurine tract and central termination sequence of HIV-1
   2723..2743    +  protein_bind   attB4: mutant version of attB; core recombination site for the Gateway® BP reaction BP Clonase™
   2763..2974    +  promoter       EF-1α core promoter: core promoter for human elongation factor EF-1α
   2975..3084    +  intron         EF-1α intron A (fragment): intron upstream of the start codon of human EF-1α
   3710..3913    +  intron         EF-1α intron A: truncated intron upstream of the start codon of human EF-1α
   3922..3946    +  protein_bind   attB1: mutant version of attB; recombination site for the Gateway® BP reaction BP Clonase™
   3953..4276    +  CDS            MAPT (fragment): TAU_SPECI - Experimental evidence at protein level: Swiss-Prot protein existence level 1. Promotes microtubule assembly and stability, and might be involved in the establishment and maintenance of neuronal polarity. The C-terminus binds axonal microtubules while the N-terminus binds neural plasma membrane components, suggesting that tau functions as a linker protein between both. Axonal polarity is predetermined by tau localization (in the neuronal cell) in the domain of the cell body defined by the centrosome. The short isoforms allow plasticity of the cytoskeleton whereas the longer isoforms
   4406..5119    +  CDS            mTurquoise2: mTurquoise2 is a basic (constitutively fluorescent) cyan fluorescent protein published in 2012, derived from Aequorea victoria. It is reported to be a rapidly-maturing monomer with very low acid sensitivity.
   5174..5494    +  CDS            MAPT (fragment): TAU_SPECI - Experimental evidence at protein level: Swiss-Prot protein existence level 1. Promotes microtubule assembly and stability, and might be involved in the establishment and maintenance of neuronal polarity. The C-terminus binds axonal microtubules while the N-terminus binds neural plasma membrane components, suggesting that tau functions as a linker protein between both. Axonal polarity is predetermined by tau localization (in the neuronal cell) in the domain of the cell body defined by the centrosome. The short isoforms allow plasticity of the cytoskeleton whereas the longer isoforms
   5624..6328    +  CDS            mNeonGreen: mNeonGreen is a basic (constitutively fluorescent) green/yellow fluorescent protein published in 2013, derived from Branchiostoma lanceolatum. It is reported to be a very rapidly-maturing monomer with moderate acid sensitivity.
   6336..6360    -  protein_bind   attB2: mutant version of attB; recombination site for the Gateway® BP reaction BP Clonase™
   6378..6966    +  misc_feature   WPRE: woodchuck hepatitis virus posttranscriptional regulatory element
   7033..7052    +  misc_feature   cPPT/CTS (fragment): central polypurine tract and central termination sequence of HIV-1
   7054..7287    +  LTR            3' LTR (ΔU3): self-inactivating 3' long terminal repeat (LTR) from HIV-1
   7359..7480    +  polyA_signal   SV40 poly(A) signal: SV40 polyadenylation signal
   7520..7655    +  rep_origin     SV40 ori: SV40 origin of replication
   7676..7694    -  promoter       T7 promoter: promoter for bacteriophage T7 RNA polymerase
   7702..7857    +  CDS            lacZα (fragment): LacZα fragment of β-galactosidase; lacZ fragment
   7862..8290    +  rep_origin     f1 ori (sequence partly withheld): f1 bacteriophage origin of replication; arrow indicates direction of (+) strand synthesis
   8343..8447    +  promoter       AmpR promoter: bla
   8448..9308    +  CDS            AmpR: β-lactamase; bla; confers resistance to ampicillin, carbenicillin, and related antibiotics
   9479..319     +  rep_origin     ori (across the origin): high-copy-number ColE1/pMB1/pBR322/pUC origin of replication
>Addgene plasmid #207522 | pLenti_EF1a_TauFRET_3xKQ_wpre | addgene full sequence | sequence record 410319 | Addgene NGS Result
GTTGGACTCAAGACGATAGTTACCGGATAAGGCGCAGCGGTCGGGCTGAACGGGGGGTTCGTGCACACAG
CCCAGCTTGGAGCGAACGACCTACACCGAACTGAGATACCTACAGCGTGAGCTATGAGAAAGCGCCACGC
TTCCCGAAGAGAGAAAGGCGGACAGGTATCCGGTAAGCGGCAGGGTCGGAACAGGAGAGCGCACGAGGGA
GCTTCCAGGGGGAAACGCCTGGTATCTTTATAGTCCTGTCGGGTTTCGCCACCTCTGACTTGAGCGTCGA
TTTTTGTGATGCTCGTCAGGGGGGCGGAGCCTATGGAAAAACGCCAGCAACGCGGCCTTTTTACGGTTCC
TGGCCTTTTGCTGGCCTTTTGCTCACATGTTCTTTCCTGCGTTATCCCCTGATTCTGTGGATAACCGTAT
TACCGCCTTTGAGTGAGCTGATACCGCTCGCCGCAGCCGAACGACCGAGCGCAGCGAGTCAGTGAGCGAG
GAAGCGGAAGAGCGCCCAATACGCAAACCGCCTCTCCCCGCGCGTTGGCCGATTCATTAATGCAGCTGGC
ACGACAGGTTTCCCGACTGGAAAGCGGGCAGTGAGCGCAACGCAATTAATGTGAGTTAGCTCACTCATTA
GGCACCCCAGGCTTTACACTTTATGCTTCCGGCTCGTATGTTGTGTGGAATTGTGAGCGGATAACAATTT
CACACAGGAAACAGCTATGACCATGATTACGCCAAGCGCGCAATTAACCCTCACTAAAGGGAACAAAAGC
TGGAGCTGCAAGCTTAATGTAGTCTTATGCAATACTCTTGTAGTCTTGCAACATGGTAACGATGAGTTAG
CAACATGCCTTACAAGGAGAGAAAAAGCACCGTGCATGCCGATTGGTGGAAGTAAGGTGGTACGATCGTG
CCTTATTAGGAAGGCAACAGACGGGTCTGACATGGATTGGACGAACCACTGAATTGCCGCATTGCAGAGA
TATTGTATTTAAGTGCCTAGCTCGATACATAAACGGGTCTCTCTGGTTAGACCAGATCTGAGCCTGGGAG
CTCTCTGGCTAACTAGGGAACCCACTGCTTAAGCCTCAATAAAGCTTGCCTTGAGTGCTTCAAGTAGTGT
GTGCCCGTCTGTTGTGTGACTCTGGTAACTAGAGATCCCTCAGACCCTTTTAGTCAGTGTGGAAAATCTC
TAGCAGTGGCGCCCGAACAGGGACTTGAAAGCGAAAGGGAAACCAGAGGAGCTCTCTCGACGCAGGACTC
GGCTTGCTGAAGCGCGCACGGCAAGAGGCGAGGGGCGGCGACTGGTGAGTACGCCAAAAATTTTGACTAG
CGGAGGCTAGAAGGAGAGAGATGGGTGCGAGAGCGTCAGTATTAAGCGGGGGAGAATTAGATCGCGATGG
GAAAAAATTCGGTTAAGGCCAGGGGGAAAGAAAAAATATAAATTAAAACATATAGTATGGGCAAGCAGGG
AGCTAGAACGATTCGCAGTTAATCCTGGCCTGTTAGAAACATCAGAAGGCTGTAGACAAATACTGGGACA
GCTACAACCATCCCTTCAGACAGGATCAGAAGAACTTAGATCATTATATAATACAGTAGCAACCCTCTAT
TGTGTGCATCAAAGGATAGAGATAAAAGACACCAAGGAAGCTTTAGACAAGATAGAGGAAGAGCAAAACA
AAAGTAAGACCACCGCACAGCAAGCGGCCGCTGATCTTCAGACCTGGAGGAGGAGATATGAGGGACAATT
GGAGAAGTGAATTATATAAATATAAAGTAGTAAAAATTGAACCATTAGGAGTAGCACCCACCAAGGCAAA
GAGAAGAGTGGTGCAGAGAGAAAAAAGAGCAGTGGGAATAGGAGCTTTGTTCCTTGGGTTCTTGGGAGCA
GCAGGAAGCACTATGGGCGCAGCGTCAATGACGCTGACGGTACAGGCCAGACAATTATTGTCTGGTATAG
TGCAGCAGCAGAACAATTTGCTGAGGGCTATTGAGGCGCAACAGCATCTGTTGCAACTCACAGTCTGGGG
CATCAAGCAGCTCCAGGCAAGAATCCTGGCTGTGGAAAGATACCTAAAGGATCAACAGCTCCTGGGGATT
TGGGGTTGCTCTGGAAAACTCATTTGCACCACTGCTGTGCCTTGGAATGCTAGTTGGAGTAATAAATCTC
TGGAACAGATTTGGAATCACACGACCTGGATGGAGTGGGACAGAGAAATTAACAATTACACAAGCTTAAT
ACACTCCTTAATTGAAGAATCGCAAAACCAGCAAGAAAAGAATGAACAAGAATTATTGGAATTAGATAAA
TGGGCAAGTTTGTGGAATTGGTTTAACATAACAAATTGGCTGTGGTATATAAAATTATTCATAATGATAG
TAGGAGGCTTGGTAGGTTTAAGAATAGTTTTTGCTGTACTTTCTATAGTGAATAGAGTTAGGCAGGGATA
TTCACCATTATCGTTTCAGACCCACCTCCCAACCCCGAGGGGACCCGACAGGCCCGAAGGAATAGAAGAA
GAAGGTGGAGAGAGAGACAGAGACAGATCCATTCGATTAGTGAACGGATCTCGACGGTATCGCTAGCTTT
TAAAAGAAAAGGGGGGATTGGGGGGTACAGTGCAGGGGAAAGAATAGTAGACATAATAGCAACAGACATA
CAAACTAAAGAATTACAAAAACAAATTACAAAAATTCAAAATTTTACTAGTGATTATCGGATCAACTTTG
TATAGAAAAGTTGGGCTCCGGTGCCCGTCAGTGGGCAGAGCGCACATCGCCCACAGTCCCCGAGAAGTTG
GGGGGAGGGGTCGGCAATTGAACCGGTGCCTAGAGAAGGTGGCGCGGGGTAAACTGGGAAAGTGATGTCG
TGTACTGGCTCCGCCTTTTTCCCGAGGGTGGGGGAGAACCGTATATAAGTGCAGTAGTCGCCGTGAACGT
TCTTTTTCGCAACGGGTTTGCCGCCAGAACACAGGTAAGTGCCGTGTGTGGTTCCCGCGGGCCTGGCCTC
TTTACGGGTTATGGCCCTTGCGTGCCTTGAATTACTTCCACCTGGCTGCAGTACGTGATTCTTGATCCCG
AGCTTCGGGTTGGAAGTGGGTGGGAGAGTTCGAGGCCTTGCGCTTAAGGAGCCCCTTCGCCTCGTGCTTG
AGTTGAGGCCTGGCCTGGGCGCTGGGGCCGCCGCGTGCGAATCTGGTGGCACCTTCGCGCCTGTCTCGCT
GCTTTCGATAAGTCTCTAGCCATTTAAAATTTTTGATGACCTGCTGCGACGCTTTTTTTCTGGCAAGATA
GTCTTGTAAATGCGGGCCAAGATCTGCACACTGGTATTTCGGTTTTTGGGGCCGCGGGCGGCGACGGGGC
CCGTGCGTCCCAGCGCACATGTTCGGCGAGGCGGGGCCTGCGAGCGCGGCCACCGAGAATCGGACGGGGG
TAGTCTCAAGCTGGCCGGCCTGCTCTGGTGCCTGGTCTCGCGCCGCCGTGTATCGCCCCGCCCTGGGCGG
CAAGGCTGGCCCGGTCGGCACCAGTTGCGTGAGCGGAAAGATGGCCGCTTCCCGGCCCTGCTGCAGGGAG
CTCAAAATGGAGGACGCGGCGCTCGGGAGAGCGGGCGGGTGAGTCACCCACACAAAGGAAAAGGGCCTTT
CCGTCCTCAGCCGTCGCTTCATGTGACTCCACGGAGTACCGGGCGCCGTCCAGGCACCTCGATTAGTTCT
CGAGCTTTTGGAGTACGTCGTCTTTAGGTTGGGGGGAGGGGTTTTATGCGATGGAGTTTCCCCACACTGA
GTGGGTGGAGACTGAAGTTAGGCCAGCTTGGCACTTGATGTAATTCTCCTTGGAATTTGCCCTTTTTGAG
TTTGGATCTTGGTTCATTCTCAAGCCTCAGACAGTGGTTCAAAGTTTTTTTCTTCCATTTCAGGTGTCGT
GACAAGTTTGTACAAAAAAGCAGGCTGCCACCATGCAGACAGCCCCTGTGCCCATGCCAGACCTGAAGAA
TGTCAAATCCAAGATCGGCTCCACTGAGAACCTGAAGCACCAGCCGGGAGGCGGGAAGGTGCAGATAATT
AATAAGAAGCTGGATCTTAGCAACGTCCAGTCCAAATGCGGATCAAAGGATAATATCAAACACGTCTTGG
GAGGCGGCAGTGTGCAAATAGTCTACCAACCAGTTGACCTGAGCCAGGTGACCTCCCAGTGTGGCTCATT
AGGCAACATCCATCATAAACCAGGAGGTGGCCAGGTGGAAGTAAAATCTGAGAAGCTTGACTTCAAGGAC
AGAGTCCAGTCGAAGATTGGGTCCCTGGACAATATCACCCACGTCCCTGGCGGAGGAAATAAAAAGATTG
AAACCCACAAGCTGACCTTCGAAGCAGCCGCTAAAGAGGCCGCTGCGAAGGAAGCCGCAGCAAAAGTGAG
CAAGGGAGAAGAGCTGTTCACCGGGGTGGTGCCCATCCTGGTCGAGCTGGACGGCGACGTAAACGGCCAC
AAGTTCAGCGTGTCCGGCGAGGGCGAGGGCGATGCCACCTACGGCAAGCTGACCCTGAAGTTCATCTGCA
CCACCGGCAAGCTGCCCGTGCCCTGGCCCACACTCGTGACCACCCTGTCCTGGGGCGTGCAGTGCTTCGC
CCGCTACCCCGACCACATGAAGCAGCACGACTTCTTCAAGTCCGCCATGCCCGAAGGCTACGTCCAGGAG
CGCACCATCTTCTTCAAGGACGACGGCAACTACAAGACCCGCGCCGAGGTGAAGTTCGAGGGCGACACCC
TGGTGAACCGCATCGAGCTGAAGGGCATCGACTTCAAGGAGGACGGCAACATCCTGGGGCACAAGCTGGA
GTACAACTACTTTAGCGACAACGTCTATATCACCGCCGACAAGCAGAAGAACGGCATCAAGGCCAACTTC
AAGATCCGCCACAACATCGAGGACGGCGGCGTGCAGCTCGCCGACCACTACCAGCAGAACACCCCCATCG
GCGACGGCCCCGTGCTGCTGCCCGACAACCACTACCTGAGCACCCAGTCCAAGCTGAGCAAAGACCCCAA
CGAGAAGCGCGATCACATGGTCCTGCTGGAGTTCGTGACCGCCGCCGGGATCACTCTCGGAATGGATGAA
CTCTACAAAGAGGGCAGAGGAAGTCTGCTAACATGCGGTGACGTCGAGGAGAATCCTGGACCTCAAACCG
CGCCCGTCCCGATGCCCGATCTGAAAAACGTGAAAAGCAAGATTGGGAGCACCGAGAATCTGAAACATCA
ACCCGGCGGGGGCAAAGTCCAGATCATCAACAAGAAACTCGACCTGTCCAATGTGCAAAGCAAGTGTGGG
AGCAAAGACAACATCAAGCATGTGCTGGGCGGGGGGAGCGTCCAGATCGTGTATCAGCCCGTGGATCTCT
CCCAGGTCACGAGCCAATGCGGCAGCCTGGGCAATATCCACCATAAGCCCGGCGGCGGGCAAGTCGAGGT
GAAGAGCGAAAAACTGGATTTTAAGGACCGCGTGCAAAGCAAAATCGGCAGCCTCGACAACATTACGCAT
GTGCCCGGGGGCGGCAACAAGAAGATCGAGACCCATAAACTCACCTTTGAGGCCGCCGCAAAGGAAGCTG
CAGCCAAAGAGGCCGCCGCCAAGGTCTCCAAAGGCGAGGAAGATAACATGGCATCTCTACCAGCAACACA
TGAGTTACACATATTTGGGTCCATCAATGGAGTCGATTTTGACATGGTGGGGCAGGGAACAGGCAATCCA
AATGATGGTTATGAGGAATTGAATTTGAAGTCCACAAAAGGAGACCTCCAGTTCTCACCCTGGATTCTGG
TCCCTCATATTGGGTATGGCTTCCACCAGTATCTGCCCTACCCTGACGGGATGAGCCCTTTCCAGGCAGC
CATGGTAGATGGCTCTGGCTACCAAGTCCATCGAACAATGCAGTTTGAAGATGGTGCCTCCCTTACTGTT
AACTACCGCTATACCTACGAGGGAAGCCACATCAAAGGAGAGGCCCAGGTGAAAGGGACTGGTTTCCCCG
CTGACGGTCCTGTGATGACCAACTCACTGACCGCTGCTGACTGGTGCAGGTCGAAAAAGACTTATCCCAA
TGACAAAACAATTATCAGTACCTTTAAGTGGAGTTACACCACTGGAAATGGAAAGAGATACCGGAGCACT
GCCAGAACCACGTACACCTTTGCCAAGCCAATGGCGGCTAACTATCTGAAGAACCAGCCGATGTACGTGT
TCCGTAAGACGGAGCTTAAGCACTCTAAAACCGAACTCAATTTCAAAGAATGGCAAAAGGCCTTTACAGA
TGTTATGGGCATGGACGAGCTGTATAAGTAAGTAAACCCAGCTTTCTTGTACAAAGTGGTGATAATCGAA
TTCCGATAATCAACCTCTGGATTACAAAATTTGTGAAAGATTGACTGGTATTCTTAACTATGTTGCTCCT
TTTACGCTATGTGGATACGCTGCTTTAATGCCTTTGTATCATGCTATTGCTTCCCGTATGGCTTTCATTT
TCTCCTCCTTGTATAAATCCTGGTTGCTGTCTCTTTATGAGGAGTTGTGGCCCGTTGTCAGGCAACGTGG
CGTGGTGTGCACTGTGTTTGCTGACGCAACCCCCACTGGTTGGGGCATTGCCACCACCTGTCAGCTCCTT
TCCGGGACTTTCGCTTTCCCCCTCCCTATTGCCACGGCGGAACTCATCGCCGCCTGCCTTGCCCGCTGCT
GGACAGGGGCTCGGCTGTTGGGCACTGACAATTCCGTGGTGTTGTCGGGGAAGCTGACGTCCTTTCCATG
GCTGCTCGCCTGTGTTGCCACCTGGATTCTGCGCGGGACGTCCTTCTGCTACGTCCCTTCGGCCCTCAAT
CCAGCGGACCTTCCTTCCCGCGGCCTGCTGCCGGCTCTGCGGCCTCTTCCGCGTCTTCGCCTTCGCCCTC
AGACGAGTCGGATCTCCCTTTGGGCCGCCTCCCCGCATCGGGAATTCCCGCGGTTCGCTTTAAGACCAAT
GACTTACAAGGCAGCTGTAGATCTTAGCCACTTTTTAAAAGAAAAGGGGGGACTGGAAGGGCTAATTCAC
TCCCAACGAAGACAAGATCTGCTTTTTGCTTGTACTGGGTCTCTCTGGTTAGACCAGATCTGAGCCTGGG
AGCTCTCTGGCTAACTAGGGAACCCACTGCTTAAGCCTCAATAAAGCTTGCCTTGAGTGCTTCAAGTAGT
GTGTGCCCGTCTGTTGTGTGACTCTGGTAACTAGAGATCCCTCAGACCCTTTTAGTCAGTGTGGAAAATC
TCTAGCAGTAGTAGTTCATGTCATCTTATTATTCAGTATTTATAACTTGCAAAGAAATGAATATCAGAGA
GTGAGAGGAACTTGTTTATTGCAGCTTATAATGGTTACAAATAAAGCAATAGCATCACAAATTTCACAAA
TAAAGCATTTTTTTCACTGCATTCTAGTTGTGGTTTGTCCAAACTCATCAATGTATCTTATCATGTCTGG
CTCTAGCTATCCCGCCCCTAACTCCGCCCATCCCGCCCCTAACTCCGCCCAGTTCCGCCCATTCTCCGCC
CCATGGCTGACTAATTTTTTTTATTTATGCAGAGGCCGAGGCCGCCTCGGCCTCTGAGCTATTCCAGAAG
TAGTGAGGAGGCTTTTTTGGAGGCCTAGGGACGTACCCAATTCGCCCTATAGTGAGTCGTATTACGCGCG
CTCACTGGCCGTCGTTTTACAACGTCGTGACTGGGAAAACCCTGGCGTTACCCAACTTAATCGCCTTGCA
GCACATCCCCCTTTCGCCAGCTGGCGTAATAGCGAAGAGGCCCGCACCGATCGCCCTTCCCAACAGTTGC
GCAGCCTGAATGGCGAATGGG
[124 nt withheld, positions 7862-7985]
C
[91 nt withheld, positions 7987-8077]
A
[49 nt withheld, positions 8079-8127]
CCTTTGACGTTGGAGTCCACGTTCTTT
[37 nt withheld, positions 8155-8191]
ACCCTATCTCGGTCTATTCTTTTGATTTATAAGGGATTTTGCCGATTTCGGCCTATTGGTTAAAAAATGA
GCTGATTTAACAAAAATTTAACGCGAATTTTAACAAAATATTAACGCTTACAATTTAGGTGGCACTTTTC
GGGGAAATGTGCGCGGAACCCCTATTTGTTTATTTTTCTAAATACATTCAAATATGTATCCGCTCATGAG
ACAATAACCCTGATAAATGCTTCAATAATATTGAAAAAGGAAGAGTATGAGTATTCAACATTTCCGTGTC
GCCCTTATTCCCTTTTTTGCGGCATTTTGCCTTCCTGTTTTTGCTCACCCAGAAACGCTGGTGAAAGTAA
AAGATGCTGAAGATCAGTTGGGTGCACGAGTGGGTTACATCGAACTGGATCTCAACAGCGGTAAGATCCT
TGAGAGTTTTCGCCCCGAAGAACGTTTTCCAATGATGAGCACTTTTAAAGTTCTGCTATGTGGCGCGGTA
TTATCCCGTATTGACGCCGGGCAAGAGCAACTCGGTCGCCGCATACACTATTCTCAGAATGACTTGGTTG
AGTACTCACCAGTCACAGAAAAGCATCTTACGGATGGCATGACAGTAAGAGAATTATGCAGTGCTGCCAT
AACCATGAGTGATAACACTGCGGCCAACTTACTTCTGACAACGATCGGAGGACCGAAGGAGCTAACCGCT
TTTTTGCACAACATGGGGGATCATGTAACTCGCCTTGATCGTTGGGAACCGGAGCTGAATGAAGCCATAC
CAAACGACGAGCGTGACACCACGATGCCTGTAGCAATGGCAACAACGTTGCGCAAACTATTAACTGGCGA
ACTACTTACTCTAGCTTCCCGGCAACAATTAATAGACTGGATGGAGGCGGATAAAGTTGCAGGACCACTT
CTGCGCTCGGCCCTTCCGGCTGGCTGGTTTATTGCTGATAAATCTGGAGCCGGTGAGCGTGGGTCTCGCG
GTATCATTGCAGCACTGGGGCCAGATGGTAAGCCCTCCCGTATCGTAGTTATCTACACGACGGGGAGTCA
GGCAACTATGGATGAACGAAATAGACAGATCGCTGAGATAGGTGCCTCACTGATTAAGCATTGGTAACTG
TCAGACCAAGTTTACTCATATATACTTTAGATTGATTTAAAACTTCATTTTTAATTTAAAAGGATCTAGG
TGAAGATCCTTTTTGATAATCTCATGACCAAAATCCCTTAACGTGAGTTTTCGTTCCACTGAGCGTCAGA
CCCCGTAGAAAAGATCAAAGGATCTTCTTGAGATCCTTTTTTTCTGCGCGTAATCTGCTGCTTGCAAACA
AAAAAACCACCGCTACCAGCGGTGGTTTGTTTGCCGGATCAAGAGCTACCAACTCTTTTTCCGAAGGTAA
CTGGCTTCAGCAGAGCGCAGATACCAAATACTGTTCTTCTAGTGTAGCCGTAGTTAGGCCACCACTTCAA
GAACTCTGTAGCACCGCCTACATACCTCGCTCTGCTAATCCTGTTACCAGTGGCTGCTGCCAGTGGCGAT
AAGTCGTGTCTTACCGG
